Addgene plasmid #166229: pLenti-mCherry-CAAX
Purpose: Lentiviral plasmid for expression of mCherry with a C-terminal CAAX polybasic sequence from KRras targeting mCherry to the plasma membrane.
Depositing lab: Carlos Carmona-Fontaine. Depositing organization: New York University. Publication: The MEMIC is an ex vivo system to model the complexity of the tumor microenvironment. Janska L, Anandi L, Kirchberger NC, Marinkovic ZS, Schachtner LT, Guzelsoy G, Carmona-Fontaine C. Dis Model Mech. 2021 Aug 1;14(8). pii: 271783. doi: 10.1242/dmm.048942. Epub 2021 Aug 18. PubMed 34407185.
Backbone
  Vector backbone: LV 1-5
  Backbone size w/o insert (bp): 6468
  Total vector size (bp): 7226
  Vector type: Mammalian Expression, Lentiviral
Growth in bacteria
  Bacterial resistance: Ampicillin, 100 μg/mL
  Growth temperature: 37°C
  Growth strain: NEB Stable
  Copy number: High Copy
Gene/Insert
  Gene/Insert name: mCherry-CAAX
  Species: Synthetic
  Insert size (bp): 758
  Promoter: CMV
  Tag / fusion protein: CAAX (C terminal on insert)
  Cloning method: Gibson Cloning
  Sequencing primers: 5′ ACAGTGCAGGGGAAAGAATAGT; 3′ ACAAGGAGGAGAAAATGAAAGCC
Terms and licenses: Academic/Nonprofit Terms; Industry Terms: Not Available to Industry
How to cite: pLenti-mCherry-CAAX was a gift from Carlos Carmona-Fontaine (Addgene plasmid # 166229 ; http://n2t.net/addgene:166229 ; RRID:Addgene_166229)
