[The description below was written by a language model from this plasmid's Addgene catalogue record and pLannotate feature annotations shown in this document.]
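Description:
pLenti-mCherry-CAAX is an HIV-1-based lentiviral transfer plasmid, built on the LV 1-5 backbone, for expressing a plasma-membrane-targeted red fluorescent protein in mammalian cells. It is propagated in bacteria through a high-copy ColE1/pUC-type origin and selected with ampicillin via the β-lactamase gene. The catalogue lists a total size of about 7.2 kb, in close agreement with the sequenced record.

The viral genome is transcribed from a CMV enhancer/promoter fused to a truncated 5' LTR, an arrangement that makes production of genomic RNA in packaging cells independent of Tat. Downstream lie the Ψ packaging signal with an adjoining gag fragment, the Rev response element for nuclear export of unspliced RNA, and the cPPT/CTS, which improves nuclear import of the reverse-transcribed genome. The payload is an internal CMV enhancer/promoter driving mCherry. According to the record, mCherry carries a C-terminal CAAX motif with the polybasic sequence from KRas, which directs prenylation and electrostatic association with the inner leaflet of the plasma membrane. This short tail is not annotated separately in the feature table but would sit just after the mCherry coding region. A WPRE follows to enhance transcript stability and expression, then a nef fragment and the second LTR, which the annotation tool labels as a truncated 5' LTR although its position is that of the 3' LTR. No mammalian drug-selection marker is annotated, so transduced cells would be identified by fluorescence.

The construct is suited to stable labelling of cell membranes for live imaging and for delineating cell outlines. The associated publication concerns an ex vivo model of the tumour microenvironment.
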