Features (pLannotate 1.2.2; 19 found; start..end, strand, type, name):
     12..211     +  promoter       CMV promoter: human cytomegalovirus (CMV) immediate early promoter
    229..409     +  LTR            5' LTR (truncated): truncated 5' long terminal repeat (LTR) from HIV-1
    456..581     +  misc_feature   HIV-1 Ψ: packaging signal of human immunodeficiency virus type 1
    565..903     +  CDS            HIV-1 gag (fragment): gag protein from human immunodeficiency virus 1; gag
   1078..1311    +  misc_feature   RRE: The Rev response element (RRE) of HIV-1 allows for Rev-dependent mRNA export from the nucleus to the cytoplasm.
   1688..1788    +  CDS            Rev (fragment): human immunodeficiency virus 1 (HIV-1) Rev protein; rev; enhances nuclear export of unspliced and incompletely spliced viral mRNAs
   1838..1955    +  misc_feature   cPPT/CTS: central polypurine tract and central termination sequence of HIV-1
   2074..2453    +  enhancer       CMV enhancer: human cytomegalovirus immediate early enhancer
   2454..2653    +  promoter       CMV promoter: human cytomegalovirus (CMV) immediate early promoter
   2689..3396    +  CDS            mCherry: mCherry is a basic (constitutively fluorescent) red fluorescent protein published in 2004, derived from Discosoma sp.. It is reported to be a very rapidly-maturing monomer with low acid sensitivity.
   3500..4088    +  misc_feature   WPRE: woodchuck hepatitis virus posttranscriptional regulatory element
   4089..4108    +  misc_feature   MCS (fragment): pBluescript multiple cloning site
   4110..4610    +  CDS            nef (fragment): NEF_HV1LA - Experimental evidence at protein level: Swiss-Prot protein existence level 1. Extracellular Nef protein targets CD4(+) T-lymphocytes for apoptosis by interacting with CXCR4 surface receptors. From Human immunodeficiency virus type 1 group M subtype B (isolate Lai) (HIV-1).
   4617..4797    +  LTR            5' LTR (truncated): truncated 5' long terminal repeat (LTR) from HIV-1
   4859..5447    -  rep_origin     ori: high-copy-number ColE1/pMB1/pBR322/pUC origin of replication
   5618..6478    -  CDS            AmpR: β-lactamase; bla; confers resistance to ampicillin, carbenicillin, and related antibiotics
   6479..6583    -  promoter       AmpR promoter: bla
   6642..6694    -  misc_feature   bom (fragment): basis of mobility region from pBR322
   6849..11      +  enhancer       CMV enhancer (across the origin): human cytomegalovirus immediate early enhancer
>Addgene plasmid #166229 | pLenti-mCherry-CAAX | addgene full sequence | sequence record 327810 | Addgene NGS Result
CTATTACCATGGTGATGCGGTTTTGGCAGTACATCAATGGGCGTGGATAGCGGTTTGACTCACGGGGATT
TCCAAGTCTCCACCCCATTGACGTCAATGGGAGTTTGTTTTGGCACCAAAATCAACGGGACTTTCCAAAA
TGTCGTAACAACTCCGCCCCATTGACGCAAATGGGCGGTAGGCGTGTACGGTGGGAGGTCTATATAAGCA
GCGCGTTTTGCCTGTACTGGGTCTCTCTGGTTAGACCAGATCTGAGCCTGGGAGCTCTCTGGCTAACTAG
GGAACCCACTGCTTAAGCCTCAATAAAGCTTGCCTTGAGTGCTTCAAGTAGTGTGTGCCCGTCTGTTGTG
TGACTCTGGTAACTAGAGATCCCTCAGACCCTTTTAGTCAGTGTGGAAAATCTCTAGCAGTGGCGCCCGA
ACAGGGACTTGAAAGCGAAAGGGAAACCAGAGGAGCTCTCTCGACGCAGGACTCGGCTTGCTGAAGCGCG
CACGGCAAGAGGCGAGGGGCGGCGACTGGTGAGTACGCCAAAAATTTTGACTAGCGGAGGCTAGAAGGAG
AGAGATGGGTGCGAGAGCGTCAGTATTAAGCGGGGGAGAATTAGATCGCGATGGGAAAAAATTCGGTTAA
GGCCAGGGGGAAAGAAAAAATATAAATTAAAACATATAGTATGGGCAAGCAGGGAGCTAGAACGATTCGC
AGTTAATCCTGGCCTGTTAGAAACATCAGAAGGCTGTAGACAAATACTGGGACAGCTACAACCATCCCTT
CAGACAGGATCAGAAGAACTTAGATCATTATATAATACAGTAGCAACCCTCTATTGTGTGCATCAAAGGA
TAGAGATAAAAGACACCAAGGAAGCTTTAGACAAGATAGAGGAAGAGCAAAACAAAAGTAAGACCACCGC
ACAGCAAGCGGCCGGCCGCTGATCTTCAGACCTGGAGGAGGAGATATGAGGGACAATTGGAGAAGTGAAT
TATATAAATATAAAGTAGTAAAAATTGAACCATTAGGAGTAGCACCCACCAAGGCAAAGAGAAGAGTGGT
GCAGAGAGAAAAAAGAGCAGTGGGAATAGGAGCTTTGTTCCTTGGGTTCTTGGGAGCAGCAGGAAGCACT
ATGGGCGCAGCGTCAATGACGCTGACGGTACAGGCCAGACAATTATTGTCTGGTATAGTGCAGCAGCAGA
ACAATTTGCTGAGGGCTATTGAGGCGCAACAGCATCTGTTGCAACTCACAGTCTGGGGCATCAAGCAGCT
CCAGGCAAGAATCCTGGCTGTGGAAAGATACCTAAAGGATCAACAGCTCCTGGGGATTTGGGGTTGCTCT
GGAAAACTCATTTGCACCACTGCTGTGCCTTGGAATGCTAGTTGGAGTAATAAATCTCTGGAACAGATTT
GGAATCACACGACCTGGATGGAGTGGGACAGAGAAATTAACAATTACACAAGCTTAATACACTCCTTAAT
TGAAGAATCGCAAAACCAGCAAGAAAAGAATGAACAAGAATTATTGGAATTAGATAAATGGGCAAGTTTG
TGGAATTGGTTTAACATAACAAATTGGCTGTGGTATATAAAATTATTCATAATGATAGTAGGAGGCTTGG
TAGGTTTAAGAATAGTTTTTGCTGTACTTTCTATAGTGAATAGAGTTAGGCAGGGATATTCACCATTATC
GTTTCAGACCCACCTCCCAACCCCGAGGGGACCCGACAGGCCCGAAGGAATAGAAGAAGAAGGTGGAGAG
AGAGACAGAGACAGATCCATTCGATTAGTGAACGGATCGGCACTGCGTGCGCCAATTCTGCAGACAAATG
GCAGTATTCATCCACAATTTTAAAAGAAAAGGGGGGATTGGGGGGTACAGTGCAGGGGAAAGAATAGTAG
ACATAATAGCAACAGACATACAAACTAAAGAATTACAAAAACAAATTACAAAAATTCAAAATTTTCGGGT
TTATTACAGGGACAGCAGAGATCCAGTTTGGTTAGTACCGGGCCCGGGTCGACTAGTGATCAGTGTGAGG
GAGTGTAAAGCTGGTTTCGATGTACGGGCCAGATATACGCGTTGACATTGATTATTGACTAGTTATTAAT
AGTAATCAATTACGGGGTCATTAGTTCATAGCCCATATATGGAGTTCCGCGTTACATAACTTACGGTAAA
TGGCCCGCCTGGCTGACCGCCCAACGACCCCCGCCCATTGACGTCAATAATGACGTATGTTCCCATAGTA
ACGCCAATAGGGACTTTCCATTGACGTCAATGGGTGGAGTATTTACGGTAAACTGCCCACTTGGCAGTAC
ATCAAGTGTATCATATGCCAAGTACGCCCCCTATTGACGTCAATGACGGTAAATGGCCCGCCTGGCATTA
TGCCCAGTACATGACCTTATGGGACTTTCCTACTTGGCAGTACATCTACGTATTAGTCATCGCTATTACC
ATGGTGATGCGGTTTTGGCAGTACATCAATGGGCGTGGATAGCGGTTTGACTCACGGGGATTTCCAAGTC
TCCACCCCATTGACGTCAATGGGAGTTTGTTTTGGCACCAAAATCAACGGGACTTTCCAAAATGTCGTAA
CAACTCCGCCCCATTGACGCAAATGGGCGGTAGGCGTGTACGGTGGGAGGTCTATATAAGCAGCGCGTCT
AACTCGAACGCTAGCTGTGCGATCGTTTATGGTGAGCAAGGGCGAGGAGGATAACATGGCCATCATCAAG
GAGTTCATGCGCTTCAAGGTGCACATGGAGGGCTCCGTGAACGGCCACGAGTTCGAGATCGAGGGCGAGG
GCGAGGGCCGCCCCTACGAGGGCACCCAGACCGCCAAGCTGAAGGTGACCAAGGGTGGCCCCCTGCCCTT
CGCCTGGGACATCCTGTCCCCTCAGTTCATGTACGGCTCCAAGGCCTACGTGAAGCACCCCGCCGACATC
CCCGACTACTTGAAGCTGTCCTTCCCCGAGGGCTTCAAGTGGGAGCGCGTGATGAACTTCGAGGACGGCG
GCGTGGTGACCGTGACCCAGGACTCCTCCCTGCAGGACGGCGAGTTCATCTACAAGGTGAAGCTGCGCGG
CACCAACTTCCCCTCCGACGGCCCCGTAATGCAGAAGAAGACCATGGGCTGGGAGGCCTCCTCCGAGCGG
ATGTACCCCGAGGACGGCGCCCTGAAGGGCGAGATCAAGCAGAGGCTGAAGCTGAAGGACGGCGGCCACT
ACGACGCTGAGGTCAAGACCACCTACAAGGCCAAGAAGCCCGTGCAGCTGCCCGGCGCCTACAACGTCAA
CATCAAGTTGGACATCACCTCCCACAACGAGGACTACACCATCGTGGAACAGTACGAACGCGCCGAGGGC
CGCCACTCCACCGGCGGCATGGACGAGCTGTACAAGGAATTCAAGAAAAAGAAGAAGAAGTCAAAAACCA
AGTGTGTTATCATGTAAAAACGTTGTTGTTTGGGGTTGAATTACTCTTCTAGACCGCGGCGCGCCCGATA
ATCAACCTCTGGATTACAAAATTTGTGAAAGATTGACTGGTATTCTTAACTATGTTGCTCCTTTTACGCT
ATGTGGATACGCTGCTTTAATGCCTTTGTATCATGCTATTGCTTCCCGTATGGCTTTCATTTTCTCCTCC
TTGTATAAATCCTGGTTGCTGTCTCTTTATGAGGAGTTGTGGCCCGTTGTCAGGCAACGTGGCGTGGTGT
GCACTGTGTTTGCTGACGCAACCCCCACTGGTTGGGGCATTGCCACCACCTGTCAGCTCCTTTCCGGGAC
TTTCGCTTTCCCCCTCCCTATTGCCACGGCGGAACTCATCGCCGCCTGCCTTGCCCGCTGCTGGACAGGG
GCTCGGCTGTTGGGCACTGACAATTCCGTGGTGTTGTCGGGGAAATCATCGTCCTTTCCTTGGCTGCTCG
CCTGTGTTGCCACCTGGATTCTGCGCGGGACGTCCTTCTGCTACGTCCCTTCGGCCCTCAATCCAGCGGA
CCTTCCTTCCCGCGGCCTGCTGCCGGCTCTGCGGCCTCTTCCGCGTCTTCGCCTTCGCCCTCAGACGAGT
CGGATCTCCCTTTGGGCCGCCTCCCCGCATCGATACCGTCGACCTCGATCGAGACCTAGAAAAACATGGA
GCAATCACAAGTAGCAATACAGCAGCTACCAATGCTGATTGTGCCTGGCTAGAAGCACAAGAGGAGGAGG
AGGTGGGTTTTCCAGTCACACCTCAGGTACCTTTAAGACCAATGACTTACAAGGCAGCTGTAGATCTTAG
CCACTTTTTAAAAGAAAAGGGGGGACTGGAAGGGCTAATTCACTCCCAACGAAGACAAGATATCCTTGAT
CTGTGGATCTACCACACACAAGGCTACTTCCCTGATTGGCAGAACTACACACCAGGGCCAGGGATCAGAT
ATCCACTGACCTTTGGATGGTGCTACAAGCTAGTACCAGTTGAGCAAGAGAAGGTAGAAGAAGCCAATGA
AGGAGAGAACACCCGCTTGTTACACCCTGTGAGCCTGCATGGGATGGATGACCCGGAGAGAGAAGTATTA
GAGTGGAGGTTTGACAGCCGCCTAGCATTTCATCACATGGCCCGAGAGCTGCATCCGGACTGTACTGGGT
CTCTCTGGTTAGACCAGATCTGAGCCTGGGAGCTCTCTGGCTAACTAGGGAACCCACTGCTTAAGCCTCA
ATAAAGCTTGCCTTGAGTGCTTCAAGTAGTGTGTGCCCGTCTGTTGTGTGACTCTGGTAACTAGAGATCC
CTCAGACCCTTTTAGTCAGTGTGGAAAATCTCTAGCAGCATGTGAGCAAAAGGCCAGCAAAAGGCCAGGA
ACCGTAAAAAGGCCGCGTTGCTGGCGTTTTTCCATAGGCTCCGCCCCCCTGACGAGCATCACAAAAATCG
ACGCTCAAGTCAGAGGTGGCGAAACCCGACAGGACTATAAAGATACCAGGCGTTTCCCCCTGGAAGCTCC
CTCGTGCGCTCTCCTGTTCCGACCCTGCCGCTTACCGGATACCTGTCCGCCTTTCTCCCTTCGGGAAGCG
TGGCGCTTTCTCATAGCTCACGCTGTAGGTATCTCAGTTCGGTGTAGGTCGTTCGCTCCAAGCTGGGCTG
TGTGCACGAACCCCCCGTTCAGCCCGACCGCTGCGCCTTATCCGGTAACTATCGTCTTGAGTCCAACCCG
GTAAGACACGACTTATCGCCACTGGCAGCAGCCACTGGTAACAGGATTAGCAGAGCGAGGTATGTAGGCG
GTGCTACAGAGTTCTTGAAGTGGTGGCCTAACTACGGCTACACTAGAAGAACAGTATTTGGTATCTGCGC
TCTGCTGAAGCCAGTTACCTTCGGAAAAAGAGTTGGTAGCTCTTGATCCGGCAAACAAACCACCGCTGGT
AGCGGTGGTTTTTTTGTTTGCAAGCAGCAGATTACGCGCAGAAAAAAAGGATCTCAAGAAGATCCTTTGA
TCTTTTCTACGGGGTCTGACGCTCAGTGGAACGAAAACTCACGTTAAGGGATTTTGGTCATGAGATTATC
AAAAAGGATCTTCACCTAGATCCTTTTAAATTAAAAATGAAGTTTTAAATCAATCTAAAGTATATATGAG
TAAACTTGGTCTGACAGTTACCAATGCTTAATCAGTGAGGCACCTATCTCAGCGATCTGTCTATTTCGTT
CATCCATAGTTGCCTGACTCCCCGTCGTGTAGATAACTACGATACGGGAGGGCTTACCATCTGGCCCCAG
TGCTGCAATGATACCGCGAGACCCACGCTCACCGGCTCCAGATTTATCAGCAATAAACCAGCCAGCCGGA
AGGGCCGAGCGCAGAAGTGGTCCTGCAACTTTATCCGCCTCCATCCAGTCTATTAATTGTTGCCGGGAAG
CTAGAGTAAGTAGTTCGCCAGTTAATAGTTTGCGCAACGTTGTTGCCATTGCTACAGGCATCGTGGTGTC
ACGCTCGTCGTTTGGTATGGCTTCATTCAGCTCCGGTTCCCAACGATCAAGGCGAGTTACATGATCCCCC
ATGTTGTGCAAAAAAGCGGTTAGCTCCTTCGGTCCTCCGATCGTTGTCAGAAGTAAGTTGGCCGCAGTGT
TATCACTCATGGTTATGGCAGCACTGCATAATTCTCTTACTGTCATGCCATCCGTAAGATGCTTTTCTGT
GACTGGTGAGTACTCAACCAAGTCATTCTGAGAATAGTGTATGCGGCGACCGAGTTGCTCTTGCCCGGCG
TCAATACGGGATAATACCGCGCCACATAGCAGAACTTTAAAAGTGCTCATCATTGGAAAACGTTCTTCGG
GGCGAAAACTCTCAAGGATCTTACCGCTGTTGAGATCCAGTTCGATGTAACCCACTCGTGCACCCAACTG
ATCTTCAGCATCTTTTACTTTCACCAGCGTTTCTGGGTGAGCAAAAACAGGAAGGCAAAATGCCGCAAAA
AAGGGAATAAGGGCGACACGGAAATGTTGAATACTCATACTCTTCCTTTTTCAATATTATTGAAGCATTT
ATCAGGGTTATTGTCTCATGAGCGGATACATATTTGAATGTATTTAGAAAAATAAACAAATAGGGGTTCC
GCGCACATTTCCCCGAAAAGTGCCACCTGACGTCGACGGATCGGGAGATCTCCCGATCCCCTATGGTGCA
CTCTCAGTACAATCTGCTCTGATGCCGCATAGTTAAGCCAGTATCTGCTCCCTGCTTGTGTGTTGGAGGT
CGCTGAGTAGTGCGCGAGCAAAATTTAAGCTACAACAAGGCAAGGCTTGACCGACAATTGCATGAAGAAT
CTGCTTAGGGTTAGGCGTTTTGCGCTGCTTCGCGATGTACGGGCCAGATATACGCGTTGACATTGATTAT
TGACTAGTTATTAATAGTAATCAATTACGGGGTCATTAGTTCATAGCCCATATATGGAGTTCCGCGTTAC
ATAACTTACGGTAAATGGCCCGCCTGGCTGACCGCCCAACGACCCCCGCCCATTGACGTCAATAATGACG
TATGTTCCCATAGTAACGCCAATAGGGACTTTCCATTGACGTCAATGGGTGGAGTATTTACGGTAAACTG
CCCACTTGGCAGTACATCAAGTGTATCATATGCCAAGTACGCCCCCTATTGACGTCAATGACGGTAAATG
GCCCGCCTGGCATTATGCCCAGTACATGACCTTATGGGACTTTCCTACTTGGCAGTACATCTACGTATTA
GTCATCG
